Addgene plasmid #241277: pACT-HAB1_star
Purpose: Orthogonal PYR1/HAB1 sensor module
Depositing lab: Sean Cutler. Depositing organization: University of California, Riverside. Publication: An orthogonalized PYR1-based CID module with reprogrammable ligand-binding specificity. Park SY, Qiu J, Wei S, Peterson FC, Beltran J, Medina-Cucurella AV, Vaidya AS, Xing Z, Volkman BF, Nusinow DA, Whitehead TA, Wheeldon I, Cutler SR. Nat Chem Biol. 2024 Jan;20(1):103-110. doi: 10.1038/s41589-023-01447-7. Epub 2023 Oct 23. PubMed 37872402.
Backbone
  Vector backbone: pACT
  Vector type: Yeast Expression
Growth in bacteria
  Bacterial resistance: Ampicillin, 100 μg/mL
  Growth temperature: 37°C
  Growth strain: DH5alpha
  Copy number: High Copy
Gene/Insert
  Gene/Insert name: HAB1_star
  Species: A. thaliana (mustard weed)
  Mutation: NA
  Entrez Gene: HAB1 (a.k.a. AT1G72770, AtHAB1, F28P22.4, F28P22_4, HYPERSENSITIVE TO ABA1, homology to ABI1)
  Cloning method: Restriction Enzyme; 5′ cloning site Unknown (unknown if destroyed)
Terms and licenses: Academic/Nonprofit Terms; Industry Terms: Not Available to Industry
Depositor comments: Cutler lab uses this with yeast strain Mav99 but has tested it with Mav203 (commercially available) and it works well with that strain too. Please visit https://doi.org/10.1101/2025.05.15.654352 for bioRxiv preprint.
How to cite: pACT-HAB1_star was a gift from Sean Cutler (Addgene plasmid # 241277 ; http://n2t.net/addgene:241277 ; RRID:Addgene_241277)
