[The description below was written by a language model from this plasmid's Addgene catalogue record and pLannotate feature annotations shown in this document.]
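Description:
pACT-HAB1_star is a yeast two-hybrid "prey" plasmid built on the pACT backbone, a yeast–E. coli shuttle vector of about 9.5 kb. In bacteria it is maintained through a high-copy ColE1/pUC-type origin and selected with ampicillin via the β-lactamase gene; remnants of pBR322 (the bom region and a small rop fragment) are also present. In Saccharomyces cerevisiae it replicates episomally at multiple copies from the 2μ origin and is selected by leucine prototrophy through the LEU2 marker under its own promoter. A single loxP site lies downstream of the expression cassette. It is a backbone feature rather than part of a functional floxed arrangement in this construct.

The expression cassette is driven by the yeast ADH1 promoter and closed by the ADH1 terminator. It encodes an SV40 nuclear localization signal followed by the GAL4 activation domain, followed by HAB1, the Arabidopsis thaliana clade A protein phosphatase 2C that acts as a repressor of abscisic acid signalling. The "star" designation refers to an engineered HAB1 variant used as one half of an orthogonal PYR1/HAB1 chemically induced dimerization module, although the record lists no specific mutations. In this system, ligand binding by a matching PYR1 receptor promotes association with HAB1. When that receptor is supplied as a DNA-binding-domain fusion from a separate plasmid, which is not part of this record, the interaction would reconstitute a transcriptional activator and switch on reporter genes. The construct therefore serves as the sensor partner for screening or testing reprogrammed PYR1 receptors against small-molecule ligands, and the depositor notes that it works in the Mav99 and Mav203 yeast reporter strains.
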