Features (pLannotate 1.2.2; 17 found; start..end, strand, type, name):
    530..664     +  CDS            ADH1 (fragment): ADH1_YEAST - Also known as ADC1. Experimental evidence at protein level: Swiss-Prot protein existence level 1. This isozyme preferentially catalyzes the conversion of primary unbranched alcohols to their corresponding aldehydes. Also shows activity toward secondary alcohols. From Saccharomyces cerevisiae (strain ATCC 204508 / S288c) (Baker's yeast).
    668..855     +  terminator     ADH1 terminator: S. cerevisiae ADH1; transcription terminator for the S. cerevisiae alcohol dehydrogenase 1 (ADH1) gene
    876..909     +  protein_bind   loxP: Cre-mediated recombination occurs in the 8-bp core sequence (GCATACAT). Cre recombinase
    934..1056    +  CDS            NFS1 (fragment): NFS1_YEAST - Also known as SPL1 From Saccharomyces cerevisiae (strain ATCC 204508 / S288c) (Baker's yeast).
   1418..2512    -  CDS            LEU2: 3-isopropylmalate dehydrogenase, required for leucine biosynthesis; S. cerevisiae LEU2; yeast auxotrophic marker
   2513..2917    -  promoter       LEU2 promoter: S. cerevisiae LEU2
   2917..3240    +  CDS            RAF1 (fragment): RAF_YEAST - Experimental evidence at transcript level: Swiss-Prot protein existence level 2. Antagonizes transcriptional repression of recombinase FLP by REP1-REP2. May play a role in plasmid partitioning. From Saccharomyces cerevisiae (strain ATCC 204508 / S288c) (Baker's yeast).
   3394..4736    -  rep_origin     2μ ori: yeast 2μ plasmid origin of replication
   5180..5284    +  promoter       AmpR promoter: bla
   5285..6145    +  CDS            AmpR: β-lactamase; bla; confers resistance to ampicillin, carbenicillin, and related antibiotics
   6316..6904    +  rep_origin     ori: high-copy-number ColE1/pMB1/pBR322/pUC origin of replication
   7090..7230    -  misc_feature   bom: basis of mobility region from pBR322
   7332..7372    -  CDS            rop (fragment): Rop protein, which maintains plasmids at low copy number; rop
   7372..7768    +  promoter       ADH1 promoter: S. cerevisiae ADH1; promoter for alcohol dehydrogenase 1
   7814..7833    +  CDS            SV40 NLS (fragment): nuclear localization signal of SV40 (simian virus 40) large T antigen
   7850..8191    +  CDS            GAL4 activation domain: activation domain of the GAL4 transcriptional activator; Saccharomyces cerevisiae GAL4 (truncated)
   8222..219     +  CDS            HAB1 (across the origin): P2C16_ARATH - Also known as P2C-HA. Experimental evidence at protein level: Swiss-Prot protein existence level 1. Key component and repressor of the abscisic acid (ABA) signaling pathway that regulates numerous ABA responses, such as stomatal closure, seed germination and inhibition of vegetative growth. Confers enhanced sensitivity to drought. From Arabidopsis thaliana (Mouse-ear cress).
>Addgene plasmid #241277 | pACT-HAB1_star | addgene full sequence | sequence record 484547 | Addgene NGS Result
AACAACCAAGAAGTCTGCGAAATAGCAAGGAGACGGATATTGATGTGGCACAAGAAGAACGGTGCACCGC
CTCTAGCAGAGAGAGGCAAAGGAATAGATCCAGCTTGCCAAGCCGCAGCTGACTACCTCTCAATGCTTGC
TCTACAAAAAGGAAGTAAAGACAACATCTCCATCATTGTGATTGACTTGAAAGCTCAAGCAAAGTTCAAG
ACCAGAACCTGAAGCTTAATTACAAGCAGTACGCTTACTTACTTTTTTTTTTACTGGGGGGAGAGGTAAA
TCTCGAGAGATCTATGAATCGTAGATACTGAAAAACCCCGCAAGTTCACTTCAACTGTGCATCGTGCACC
ATCTCAATTTCTTTCATTTATACATCGTTTTGCCTTCTTTTATGTAACTATACTCCTCTAAGTTTCAATC
TTGGCCATGTAACCTCTGATCTATAGAATTTTTTAAATGACTAGAATTAATGCCCATCTTTTTTTTGGAC
CTAAATTCTTCATGAAAATATATTACGAGGGCTTATTCAGAAGCTTTGGACTTCTTCGCCAGAGGTTTGG
TCAAGTCTCCAATCAAGGTTGTCGGCTTGTCTACCTTGCCAGAAATTTACGAAAAGATGGAAAAGGGTCA
AATCGTTGGTAGATACGTTGTTGACACTTCTAAATAAGCGAATTTCTTATGATTTATGATTTTTATTATT
AAATAAGTTATAAAAAAAATAAGTGTATACAAATTTTAAAGTGACTCTTAGGTTTTAAAACGAAAATTCT
TATTCTTGAGTAACTCTTTCCTGTAGGTCAGGTTGCTTTCTCAGGTATAGCATGAGGTCGCTCTTATTGA
CCACACCTCTACCGGCATGCCGGTCGAGGGACCTAATAACTTCGTATAGCATACATTATACGAAGTTATA
TTAAGGGTTATTGAATATGATCGGAATTGGTCGACTACGTCGTTAAGGCCGTTTCTGACAGAGTAAAATT
CTTGAGGGAACTTTCACCATTATGGGAAATGGTTCAAGAAGGTATTGACTTAAACTCCATCAAATGGTCA
GGTCATTGAGTGTTTTTTATTTGTTGTATTTTTTTTTTTTTAGAGAAAATCCTCCAATATATAAATTAGG
AATCATAGTTTCATGATTTTCTGTTACACCTAACTTTTTGTGTGGTGCCCTCCTCCTTGTCAATATTAAT
GTTAAAGTGCAATTCTTTTTCCTTATCACGTTGAGCCATTAGTATCAATTTGCTTACCTGTATTCCTTTA
CATCCTCCTTTTTCTCCTTCTTGATAAATGTATGTAGATTGCGTATATAGTTTCGTCTACCCTATGAACA
TATTCCATTTTGTAATTTCGTGTCGTTTCTATTATGAATTTCATTTATAAAGTTTATGTACAAATATCAT
AAAAAAAGAGAATCTTTTTAAGCAAGGATTTTCTTAACTTCTTCGGCGACAGCATCACCGACTTCGGTGG
TACTGTTGGAACCACCTAAATCACCAGTTCTGATACCTGCATCCAAAACCTTTTTAACTGCATCTTCAAT
GGCCTTACCTTCTTCAGGCAAGTTCAATGACAATTTCAACATCATTGCAGCAGACAAGATAGTGGCGATA
GGGTTGACCTTATTCTTTGGCAAATCTGGAGCAGAACCGTGGCATGGTTCGTACAAACCAAATGCGGTGT
TCTTGTCTGGCAAAGAGGCCAAGGACGCAGATGGCAACAAACCCAAGGAACCTGGGATAACGGAGGCTTC
ATCGGAGATGATATCACCAAACATGTTGCTGGTGATTATAATACCATTTAGGTGGGTTGGGTTCTTAACT
AGGATCATGGCGGCAGAATCAATCAATTGATGTTGAACCTTCAATGTAGGGAATTCGTTCTTGATGGTTT
CCTCCACAGTTTTTCTCCATAATCTTGAAGAGGCCAAAACATTAGCTTTATCCAAGGACCAAATAGGCAA
TGGTGGCTCATGTTGTAGGGCCATGAAAGCGGCCATTCTTGTGATTCTTTGCACTTCTGGAACGGTGTAT
TGTTCACTATCCCAAGCGACACCATCACCATCGTCTTCCTTTCTCTTACCAAAGTAAATACCTCCCACTA
ATTCTCTGACAACAACGAAGTCAGTACCTTTAGCAAATTGTGGCTTGATTGGAGATAAGTCTAAAAGAGA
GTCGGATGCAAAGTTACATGGTCTTAAGTTGGCGTACAATTGAAGTTCTTTACGGATTTTTAGTAAACCT
TGTTCAGGTCTAACACTACCGGTACCCCATTTAGGACCACCCACAGCACCTAACAAAACGGCATCAGCCT
TCTTGGAGGCTTCCAGCGCCTCATCTGGAAGTGGAACACCTGTAGCATCGATAGCAGCACCACCAATTAA
ATGATTTTCGAAATCGAACTTGACATTGGAACGAACATCAGAAATAGCTTTAAGAACCTTAATGGCTTCG
GCTGTGATTTCTTGACCAACGTGGTCACCTGGCAAAACGACGATCTTCTTAGGGGCAGACATTAGAATGG
TATATCCTTGAAATATATATATATATTGCTGAAATGTAAAAGGTAAGAAAAGTTAGAAAGTAAGACGATT
GCTAACCACCTATTGGAAAAAACAATAGGTCCTTAAATAATATTGTCAACTTCAAGTATTGTGATGCAAG
CATTTAGTCATGAACGCTTCTCTATTCTATATGAAAAGCCGGTTCCGGCGCTCTCACCTTTCCTTTTTCT
CCCAATTTTTCAGTTGAAAAAGGTATATGCGTCAGGCGACCTCTGAAATTAACAAAAAATTTCCAGTCAT
CGAATTTGATTCTGTGCGATAGCGCCCCTGTGTGTTCTCGTTATGTTGAGGAAAAAAATAATGGTTGCTA
AGAGATTCGAACTCTTGCATCTTACGATACTGAGTATTCCCACAGTTCCTTACCACTCTTTTGTTACTCT
ATTGATCCAGCTCAGCAAAGGCAGTGTGATCTAAGATTCTATCTTCGCGATGTAGTAAAACTAGCTAGAC
CGAGAAAGAGACTAGAAATGCAAAAGGCACTTCTACAATGGCTGCCATCATTATTATCCGATGTGACGCT
GCAGCTTCTCAATGATATTCGAATACGCTTTGAGGAGATACAGCCTAATATCCGACAAACTGTTTTACAG
ATTTACGATCGTACTTGTTACCCATCATTGAATTTTGAACATCCGAACCTGGGAGTTTTCCCTGAAACAG
ATAGTATATTTGAACCTGTATAATAATATATAGTCTAGCGCTTTACGGAAGACAATGTATGTATTTCGGT
TCCTGGAGAAACTATTGCATCTATTGCATAGGTAATCTTGCACGTCGCATCCCCGGTTCATTTTCTGCGT
TTCCATCTTGCACTTCAATAGCATATCTTTGTTAACGAAGCATCTGTGCTTCATTTTGTAGAACAAAAAT
GCAACGCGAGAGCGCTAATTTTTCAAACAAAGAATCTGAGCTGCATTTTTACAGAACAGAAATGCAACGC
GAAAGCGCTATTTTACCAACGAAGAATCTGTGCTTCATTTTTGTAAAACAAAAATGCAACGCGAGAGCGC
TAATTTTTCAAACAAAGAATCTGAGCTGCATTTTTACAGAACAGAAATGCAACGCGAGAGCGCTATTTTA
CCAACAAAGAATCTATACTTCTTTTTTGTTCTACAAAAATGCATCCCGAGAGCGCTATTTTTCTAACAAA
GCATCTTAGATTACTTTTTTTCTCCTTTGTGCGCTCTATAATGCAGTCTCTTGATAACTTTTTGCACTGT
AGGTCCGTTAAGGTTAGAAGAAGGCTACTTTGGTGTCTATTTTCTCTTCCATAAAAAAAGCCTGACTCCA
CTTCCCGCGTTTACTGATTACTAGCGAAGCTGCGGGTGCATTTTTTCAAGATAAAGGCATCCCCGATTAT
ATTCTATACCGATGTGGATTGCGCATACTTTGTGAACAGAAAGTGATAGCGTTGATGATTCTTCATTGGT
CAGAAAATTATGAACGGTTTCTTCTATTTTGTCTCTATATACTACGTATAGGAAATGTTTACATTTTCGT
ATTGTTTTCGATTCACTCTATGAATAGTTCTTACTACAATTTTTTTGTCTAAAGAGTAATACTAGAGATA
AACATAAAAAATGTAGAGGTCGAGTTTAGATGCAAGTTCAAGGAGCGAAAGGTGGATGGGTAGGTTATAT
AGGGATATAGCACAGAGATATATAGCAAAGAGATACTTTTGAGCAATGTTTGTGGAAGCGGTATTCGCAA
TATTTTAGTAGCTCGTTACAGTCCGGTGCGTTTTTGGTTTTTTGAAAGTGCGTCTTCAGAGCGCTTTTGG
TTTTCAAAAGCGCTCTGAAGTTCCTATACTTTCTAGAGAATAGGAACTTCGGAATAGGAACTTCAAAGCG
TTTCCGAAAACGAGCGCTTCCGAAAATGCAACGCGAGCTGCGCACATACAGCTCACTGTTCACGTCGCAC
CTATATCTGCGTGTTGCCTGTATATATATATACATGAGAAGAACGGCATAGTGCGTGTTTATGCTTAAAT
GCGTACTTATATGCGTCTATTTATGTAGGATGAAAGGTAGTCTAGTACCTCCTGTGATATTATCCCATTC
CATGCGGGGTATCGTATGCTTCCTTCAGCACTACCCTTTAGCTGTTCTATATGCTGCCACTCCTCAATTG
GATTAGTCTCATCCTTCAATGCTATCATTTCCTTTGATATTGGATCATATGCATAGTACCGAGAAACTAG
TGCGAAGTAGTGATCAGGTATTGCTGTTATCTGATGAGTATACGTTGTCCTGGCCACGGCAGAAGCACGC
TTATCGCTCCAATTTCCCACAACATTAGTCAACTCCGTTAGGCCCTTCATTGAAAGAAATGAGGTCATCA
AATGTCTTCCAATGTGAGATTTTGGGCCATTTTTTATAGCAAAGATTGAATAAGGCGCATTTTTCTTCAA
AGCTTTATTGTACGATCTGACTAAGTTATCTTTTAATAATTGGTATTCCTGTTTATTGCTTGAAGAATTG
CCGGTCCTATTTACTCGTTTTAGGACTGGTTCAGAATTCTTGAAGACGAAAGGGCCTCGTGATACGCCTA
TTTTTATAGGTTAATGTCATGATAATAATGGTTTCTTAGACGTCAGGTGGCACTTTTCGGGGAAATGTGC
GCGGAACCCCTATTTGTTTATTTTTCTAAATACATTCAAATATGTATCCGCTCATGAGACAATAACCCTG
ATAAATGCTTCAATAATATTGAAAAAGGAAGAGTATGAGTATTCAACATTTCCGTGTCGCCCTTATTCCC
TTTTTTGCGGCATTTTGCCTTCCTGTTTTTGCTCACCCAGAAACGCTGGTGAAAGTAAAAGATGCTGAAG
ATCAGTTGGGTGCACGAGTGGGTTACATCGAACTGGATCTCAACAGCGGTAAGATCCTTGAGAGTTTTCG
CCCCGAAGAACGTTTTCCAATGATGAGCACTTTTAAAGTTCTGCTATGTGGCGCGGTATTATCCCGTGTT
GACGCCGGGCAAGAGCAACTCGGTCGCCGCATACACTATTCTCAGAATGACTTGGTTGAGTACTCACCAG
TCACAGAAAAGCATCTTACGGATGGCATGACAGTAAGAGAATTATGCAGTGCTGCCATAACCATGAGTGA
TAACACTGCGGCCAACTTACTTCTGACAACGATCGGAGGACCGAAGGAGCTAACCGCTTTTTTGCACAAC
ATGGGGGATCATGTAACTCGCCTTGATCGTTGGGAACCGGAGCTGAATGAAGCCATACCAAACGACGAGC
GTGACACCACGATGCCTGCAGCAATGGCAACAACGTTGCGCAAACTATTAACTGGCGAACTACTTACTCT
AGCTTCCCGGCAACAATTAATAGACTGGATGGAGGCGGATAAAGTTGCAGGACCACTTCTGCGCTCGGCC
CTTCCGGCTGGCTGGTTTATTGCTGATAAATCTGGAGCCGGTGAGCGTGGGTCTCGCGGTATCATTGCAG
CACTGGGGCCAGATGGTAAGCCCTCCCGTATCGTAGTTATCTACACGACGGGGAGTCAGGCAACTATGGA
TGAACGAAATAGACAGATCGCTGAGATAGGTGCCTCACTGATTAAGCATTGGTAACTGTCAGACCAAGTT
TACTCATATATACTTTAGATTGATTTAAAACTTCATTTTTAATTTAAAAGGATCTAGGTGAAGATCCTTT
TTGATAATCTCATGACCAAAATCCCTTAACGTGAGTTTTCGTTCCACTGAGCGTCAGACCCCGTAGAAAA
GATCAAAGGATCTTCTTGAGATCCTTTTTTTCTGCGCGTAATCTGCTGCTTGCAAACAAAAAAACCACCG
CTACCAGCGGTGGTTTGTTTGCCGGATCAAGAGCTACCAACTCTTTTTCCGAAGGTAACTGGCTTCAGCA
GAGCGCAGATACCAAATACTGTCCTTCTAGTGTAGCCGTAGTTAGGCCACCACTTCAAGAACTCTGTAGC
ACCGCCTACATACCTCGCTCTGCTAATCCTGTTACCAGTGGCTGCTGCCAGTGGCGATAAGTCGTGTCTT
ACCGGGTTGGACTCAAGACGATAGTTACCGGATAAGGCGCAGCGGTCGGGCTGAACGGGGGGTTCGTGCA
CACAGCCCAGCTTGGAGCGAACGACCTACACCGAACTGAGATACCTACAGCGTGAGCTATGAGAAAGCGC
CACGCTTCCCGAAGGGAGAAAGGCGGACAGGTATCCGGTAAGCGGCAGGGTCGGAACAGGAGAGCGCACG
AGGGAGCTTCCAGGGGGAAACGCCTGGTATCTTTATAGTCCTGTCGGGTTTCGCCACCTCTGACTTGAGC
GTCGATTTTTGTGATGCTCGTCAGGGGGGCGGAGCCTATGGAAAAACGCCAGCAACGCGGCCTTTTTACG
GTTCCTGGCCTTTTGCTGGCCTTTTGCTCACATGTTCTTTCCTGCGTTATCCCCTGATTCTGTGGATAAC
CGTATTACCGCCTTTGAGTGAGCTGATACCGCTCGCCGCAGCCGAACGACCGAGCGCAGCGAGTCAGTGA
GCGAGGAAGCGGAAGAGCGCCTGATGCGGTATTTTCTCCTTACGCATCTGTGCGGTATTTCACACCGCAT
ATGGTGCACTCTCAGTACAATCTGCTCTGATGCCGCATAGTTAAGCCAGTATACACTCCGCTATCGCTAC
GTGACTGGGTCATGGCTGCGCCCCGACACCCGCCAACACCCGCTGACGCGCCCTGACGGGCTTGTCTGCT
CCCGGCATCCGCTTACAGACAAGCTGTGACCGTCTCCGGGAGCTGCATGTGTCAGAGGTTTTCACCGTCA
TCACCGAAACGCGCGAGGCAGCAACTTCTTTTCTTTTTTTTTCTTTTCTCTCTCCCCCGTTGTTGTCTCA
CCATATCCGCAATGACAAAAAAATGATGGAAGACACTAAAGGAAAAAATTAACGACAAAGACAGCACCAA
CAGATGTCGTTGTTCCAGAGCTGATGAGGGGTATCTCGAAGCACACGAAACTTTTTCCTTCCTTCATTCA
CGCACACTACTCTCTAATGAGCAACGGTATACGGCCTTCCTTCCAGTTACTTGAATTTGAAATAAAAAAA
AGTTTGCTGTCTTGCTATCAAGTATAAATAGACCTGCAATTATTAATCTTTTGTTTCCTCGTCATTGTTC
TCGTTCCCTTTCTTCCTTGTTTCTTTTTCTGCACAATATTTCAAGCTATACCAAGCATACAATCAACTCC
AAGCTTTGCAAAGATGGATAAAGCGGAATTAATTCCCGAGCCTCCAAAAAAGAAGAGAAAGGTCGAATTG
GGTACCGCCGCCAATTTTAATCAAAGTGGGAATATTGCTGATAGCTCATTGTCCTTCACTTTCACTAACA
GTAGCAACGGTCCGAACCTCATAACAACTCAAACAAATTCTCAAGCGCTTTCACAACCAATTGCCTCCTC
TAACGTTCATGATAACTTCATGAATAATGAAATCACGGCTAGTAAAATTGATGATGGTAATAATTCAAAA
CCACTGTCACCTGGTTGGACGGACCAAACTGCGTATAACGCGTTTGGAATCACTACAGGGATGTTTAATA
CCACTACAATGGATGATGTATATAACTATCTATTCGATGATGAAGATACCCCACCAAACCCAAAAAAAGA
GATCTGGAATTCGGATCCTCGAGATTTACCTGAGATGACTCCCGCAGTTGCAATGACTCTTAGCTTAGCA
GCCAACACCATGTGTGAATCATCACCTGTCGAGATCACTCAGCTAAAGAACGTTACTGATGCAGCTGACT
TGTTATCTGATTCTGAAAATCAAAGCTTTTGCAACGGAGGGACTGAATGCACTATGGAAGATGTTTCTGA
ACTGGAAGAGGTAGGTGAACAGGATTTGTTGAAAACTTTATCCGATACGAGAAGCGGGTCTTCCAATGTT
TTTGATGAAGACGATGTATTGTCTGTTGTGGAGGATAATAGTGCTGTCATAAGTGAGGGCTTGTTAGTTG
TTGATGCAGGCTCTGAATTAAGCTTGTCTAATACAGCTATGGAAATAGATAACGGGCGAGTTCTTGCAAC
CGCGATTATCGTAGGCGAATCAAGCATTGAGCAGGTTCCCACCGCGGAAGTTCTTATCGCGGGTGTAAAT
CAGGATACCAATACTTCGGAGGTTGTCATTAGATTGCCAGATGAAAATAGTAATCATCTGGTGAAAGGGA
GAAGTGTTTATGAACTAGATTGTATACCGCTTTGGGGCACGGTTTCCATTCAAGGGAATGCGTCTGAGAT
GGAGGCTGCTTTTGCCGTGTCACCTCATTTTCTGAAACTACCCATCAAAATGCTTATGGGGGACCATGAG
GGTATGAGTCCAAGCCTCACACACCTCACAGGTCATTTTTTCGGTGTTTATGATGGTCATGGAGGCCATA
AGGTTGCTGACTATTGCCGAGATAGACTCCATTTTGCTTTGGCTGAAGAAATAGAACGTATAAAAGACGA
ATTATGCAAGAGGAATACAGGAGAGGGTAGGCAGGTGCAGTGGGATAAAGTCTTCACGAGTTGTTTTCTA
ACTGTCGATGGTGAGATTGAAGGAAAAATTGGTAGAGCCGTTGTTGGTTCTTCTGATAAGGTTCTTGAGG
CTGTTGCGGATGAGACCGTAGGATCAACTGCTGTTGTTGCCTTGGTTTGCTCATCACATATAGTAGTTTC
TAACTGCGGTGATTCGAGGGCGGTTTTATTCCGTGGCAAAGAAGCCATGCCCTTGTCAGTTGATCACAAA
CCAGATAGAGAGGATGAATATGCAAGAATAGAAAATGCTGGAGGCAAAGTTATACAATGGCAAGGCGCAC
GTGTTTTTGGTCGTCTCGCCATGTCTAGGTCCATCGGTGACAGATATCTGAAGCCATATGTGATCCCAGA
ACCGGAAGTGACATTCATGCCTCGGTCAAGAGAAGACGAGTGTCTCATACTAGCCAGTGACGGTCTTTGG
GATGTAATG
